Addgene plasmid #212640: pLV_EF1a_mNeon
Purpose: Lentivirus vector to express mNeon
Depositing lab: Paul Blainey. Depositing organization: Broad Institute. Publication: Live-cell transcriptomics with engineered virus-like particles. Najia MA, Le A, Borrajo J, Pruett L, Tsai F, Ogi R, Huang JY, Griffith LG, Daley GQ, Blainey PC. Cell. 2026 Sep 1:S0092-8674(26)00932-3. doi: 10.1016/j.cell.2026.08.005. PubMed 42679822.
Backbone
  Vector backbone: pLenti
  Vector type: Mammalian Expression, Lentiviral
  Selectable markers: Zeocin
Growth in bacteria
  Bacterial resistance: Ampicillin, 100 μg/mL
  Growth temperature: 30°C
  Growth strain: NEB Stable
  Copy number: High Copy
Gene/Insert
  Gene/Insert name: mNeon
  Species: Synthetic
  Promoter: EF1a
  Cloning method: Gibson Cloning
  Sequencing primers: 5′ gcgatggagtttccccacactg
Terms and licenses: Academic/Nonprofit Terms; Industry Terms: Not Available to Industry
Depositor comments: Please visit https://doi.org/10.1101/2024.10.01.616098 for bioRxiv preprint.
How to cite: pLV_EF1a_mNeon was a gift from Paul Blainey (Addgene plasmid # 212640 ; http://n2t.net/addgene:212640 ; RRID:Addgene_212640)
