[The description below was written by a language model from this plasmid's Addgene catalogue record and pLannotate feature annotations shown in this document.]
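Description:
pLV_EF1a_mNeon is a third-generation-style, self-inactivating HIV-1 lentiviral transfer plasmid built on a pLenti backbone for constitutive expression of the green/yellow fluorescent protein mNeonGreen in mammalian cells. In bacteria it is maintained through a high-copy ColE1/pUC-type origin and selected with ampicillin via the β-lactamase gene. The backbone also carries an f1 phage origin, an SV40 origin and remnants of a lac cloning region (lacZα and lacI fragments, lac promoter/operator, T3 promoter) that play no role in the payload.

The viral genome is transcribed in packaging cells from an RSV enhancer/promoter fused to a truncated 5' LTR, which makes production independent of Tat. Downstream lie the Ψ packaging signal with a partial gag sequence, the Rev response element for nuclear export of unspliced genomic RNA, and the cPPT/CTS, which aids nuclear import of the reverse-transcribed genome. The internal expression cassette uses the human EF-1α core promoter together with its intron A to drive mNeonGreen, followed closely by the Sh ble (BleoR) open reading frame that confers Zeocin resistance for selecting transduced cells. No separate promoter is annotated for BleoR, and the short gap between the two coding sequences suggests a linked, co-expressed arrangement, though the record does not identify the connecting element. A WPRE enhances transcript stability and expression, and the ΔU3 3' LTR inactivates LTR promoter activity after integration. An SV40 poly(A) signal follows the 3' LTR.

The construct is used to generate lentivirus that stably marks target cells with mNeonGreen fluorescence, and it was deposited in connection with work on live-cell transcriptomics using engineered virus-like particles.
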