Features (pLannotate 1.2.2; 26 found; start..end, strand, type, name):
      5..231     +  promoter       RSV promoter: Rous sarcoma virus enhancer/promoter
    232..412     +  LTR            5' LTR (truncated): truncated 5' long terminal repeat (LTR) from HIV-1
    459..584     +  misc_feature   HIV-1 Ψ: packaging signal of human immunodeficiency virus type 1
    568..931     +  CDS            HIV-1 gag (fragment): gag protein from human immunodeficiency virus 1; gag
   1077..1310    +  misc_feature   RRE: The Rev response element (RRE) of HIV-1 allows for Rev-dependent mRNA export from the nucleus to the cytoplasm.
   1720..1837    +  misc_feature   cPPT/CTS: central polypurine tract and central termination sequence of HIV-1
   1903..1969    +  CDS            small t antigen (fragment): SV40 (simian virus 40) small t antigen
   1995..2206    +  promoter       EF-1α core promoter: core promoter for human elongation factor EF-1α
   2207..3145    +  intron         EF-1α intron A: intron upstream of the start codon of human EF-1α
   3167..3871    +  CDS            mNeonGreen: mNeonGreen is a basic (constitutively fluorescent) green/yellow fluorescent protein published in 2013, derived from Branchiostoma lanceolatum. It is reported to be a very rapidly-maturing monomer with moderate acid sensitivity.
   3938..4312    +  CDS            BleoR: antibiotic-binding protein; Sh ble from Streptoalloteichus hindustanus; confers resistance to bleomycin, phleomycin, and Zeocin™
   4328..4916    +  misc_feature   WPRE: woodchuck hepatitis virus posttranscriptional regulatory element
   4967..4986    +  misc_feature   cPPT/CTS (fragment): central polypurine tract and central termination sequence of HIV-1
   4988..5221    +  LTR            3' LTR (ΔU3): self-inactivating 3' long terminal repeat (LTR) from HIV-1
   5299..5420    +  polyA_signal   SV40 poly(A) signal: SV40 polyadenylation signal
   5460..5595    +  rep_origin     SV40 ori: SV40 origin of replication
   5642..5797    +  CDS            lacZα (fragment): LacZα fragment of β-galactosidase; lacZ fragment
   5802..6230    +  rep_origin     f1 ori (sequence partly withheld): f1 bacteriophage origin of replication; arrow indicates direction of (+) strand synthesis
   6283..6387    +  promoter       AmpR promoter: bla
   6388..7248    +  CDS            AmpR: β-lactamase; bla; confers resistance to ampicillin, carbenicillin, and related antibiotics
   7419..8007    +  rep_origin     ori: high-copy-number ColE1/pMB1/pBR322/pUC origin of replication
   8190..8282    +  CDS            lacI (fragment): lac repressor; lacI; The lac repressor binds to the lac operator to inhibit transcription in E. coli. This inhibition can be relieved by adding lactose or isopropyl-β-D-thiogalactopyranoside (IPTG).
   8295..8316    +  protein_bind   CAP binding site: CAP binding activates transcription in the presence of cAMP. E. coli catabolite activator protein
   8331..8361    +  promoter       lac promoter: promoter for the E. coli lac operon
   8369..8385    +  protein_bind   lac operator: The lac repressor binds to the lac operator to inhibit transcription in E. coli. This inhibition can be relieved by adding lactose or isopropyl-β-D-thiogalactopyranoside (IPTG). lac repressor encoded by lacI
   8430..8448    +  promoter       T3 promoter: promoter for bacteriophage T3 RNA polymerase
>Addgene plasmid #212640 | pLV_EF1a_mNeon | addgene full sequence | sequence record 420159 | Addgene NGS Result
TTAATGTAGTCTTATGCAATACTCTTGTAGTCTTGCAACATGGTAACGATGAGTTAGCAACATGCCTTAC
AAGGAGAGAAAAAGCACCGTGCATGCCGATTGGTGGAAGTAAGGTGGTACGATCGTGCCTTATTAGGAAG
GCAACAGACGGGTCTGACATGGATTGGACGAACCACTGAATTGCCGCATTGCAGAGATATTGTATTTAAG
TGCCTAGCTCGATACATAAACGGGTCTCTCTGGTTAGACCAGATCTGAGCCTGGGAGCTCTCTGGCTAAC
TAGGGAACCCACTGCTTAAGCCTCAATAAAGCTTGCCTTGAGTGCTTCAAGTAGTGTGTGCCCGTCTGTT
GTGTGACTCTGGTAACTAGAGATCCCTCAGACCCTTTTAGTCAGTGTGGAAAATCTCTAGCAGTGGCGCC
CGAACAGGGACTTGAAAGCGAAAGGGAAACCAGAGGAGCTCTCTCGACGCAGGACTCGGCTTGCTGAAGC
GCGCACGGCAAGAGGCGAGGGGCGGCGACTGGTGAGTACGCCAAAAATTTTGACTAGCGGAGGCTAGAAG
GAGAGAGATGGGTGCGAGAGCGTCAGTATTAAGCGGGGGAGAATTAGATCGCGATGGGAAAAAATTCGGT
TAAGGCCAGGGGGAAAGAAAAAATATAAATTAAAACATATAGTATGGGCAAGCAGGGAGCTAGAACGATT
CGCAGTTAATCCTGGCCTGTTAGAAACATCAGAAGGCTGTAGACAAATACTGGGACAGCTACAACCATCC
CTTCAGACAGGATCAGAAGAACTTAGATCATTATATAATACAGTAGCAACCCTCTATTGTGTGCATCAAA
GGATAGAGATAAAAGACACCAAGGAAGCTTTAGACAAGATAGAGGAAGAGCAAAACAAAAGTAAGACCAC
CGCACAGCAAGCGGCCGCTGATCTTCAGACCTGGAGGAGGAGATATGAGGGACAATTGGAGAAGTGAATT
ATATAAATATAAAGTAGTAAAAATTGAACCATTAGGAGTAGCACCCACCAAGGCAAAGAGAAGAGTGGTG
CAGAGAGAAAAAAGAGCAGTGGGAATAGGAGCTTTGTTCCTTGGGTTCTTGGGAGCAGCAGGAAGCACTA
TGGGCGCAGCGTCAATGACGCTGACGGTACAGGCCAGACAATTATTGTCTGGTATAGTGCAGCAGCAGAA
CAATTTGCTGAGGGCTATTGAGGCGCAACAGCATCTGTTGCAACTCACAGTCTGGGGCATCAAGCAGCTC
CAGGCAAGAATCCTGGCTGTGGAAAGATACCTAAAGGATCAACAGCTCCTGGGGATTTGGGGTTGCTCTG
GAAAACTCATTTGCACCACTGCTGTGCCTTGGAATGCTAGTTGGAGTAATAAATCTCTGGAACAGATTTG
GAATCACACGACCTGGATGGAGTGGGACAGAGAAATTAACAATTACACAAGCTTAATACACTCCTTAATT
GAAGAATCGCAAAACCAGCAAGAAAAGAATGAACAAGAATTATTGGAATTAGATAAATGGGCAAGTTTGT
GGAATTGGTTTAACATAACAAATTGGCTGTGGTATATAAAATTATTCATAATGATAGTAGGAGGCTTGGT
AGGTTTAAGAATAGTTTTTGCTGTACTTTCTATAGTGAATAGAGTTAGGCAGGGATATTCACCATTATCG
TTTCAGAATCTTGAGACAAATGGCAGTATTCATCCACAATTTTAAAAGAAAAGGGGGGATTGGGGGGTAC
AGTGCAGGGGAAAGAATAGTAGACATAATAGCAACAGACATACAAACTAAAGAATTACAAAAACAAATTA
CAAAAATTCAAAATTTTCGGGTTTATTACAGGGACAGCAGAGATCCACTTTGGCGCCGGCTCGAGGGGGC
CCGGGTGCAAAGATGGATAAAGTTTTAAACAGAGAGGAATCTTTGCAGCTAATGGACCTTCTAGGTCTTG
AAAGGAGTGGGAATTGGCTCCGGTGCCCGTCAGTGGGCAGAGCGCACATCGCCCACAGTCCCCGAGAAGT
TGGGGGGAGGGGTCGGCAATTGATCCGGTGCCTAGAGAAGGTGGCGCGGGGTAAACTGGGAAAGTGATGT
CGTGTACTGGCTCCGCCTTTTTCCCGAGGGTGGGGGAGAACCGTATATAAGTGCAGTAGTCGCCGTGAAC
GTTCTTTTTCGCAACGGGTTTGCCGCCAGAACACAGGTAAGTGCCGTGTGTGGTTCCCGCGGGCCTGGCC
TCTTTACGGGTTATGGCCCTTGCGTGCCTTGAATTACTTCCACCTGGCTGCAGTACGTGATTCTTGATCC
CGAGCTTCGGGTTGGAAGTGGGTGGGAGAGTTCGAGGCCTTGCGCTTAAGGAGCCCCTTCGCCTCGTGCT
TGAGTTGAGGCCTGGCCTGGGCGCTGGGGCCGCCGCGTGCGAATCTGGTGGCACCTTCGCGCCTGTCTCG
CTGCTTTCGATAAGTCTCTAGCCATTTAAAATTTTTGATGACCTGCTGCGACGCTTTTTTTCTGGCAAGA
TAGTCTTGTAAATGCGGGCCAAGATCTGCACACTGGTATTTCGGTTTTTGGGGCCGCGGGCGGCGACGGG
GCCCGTGCGTCCCAGCGCACATGTTCGGCGAGGCGGGGCCTGCGAGCGCGGCCACCGAGAATCGGACGGG
GGTAGTCTCAAGCTGGCCGGCCTGCTCTGGTGCCTGGCCTCGCGCCGCCGTGTATCGCCCCGCCCTGGGC
GGCAAGGCTGGCCCGGTCGGCACCAGTTGCGTGAGCGGAAAGATGGCCGCTTCCCGGCCCTGCTGCAGGG
AGCTCAAAATGGAGGACGCGGCGCTCGGGAGAGCGGGCGGGTGAGTCACCCACACAAAGGAAAAGGGCCT
TTCCGTCCTCAGCCGTCGCTTCATGTGACTCCACGGAGTACCGGGCGCCGTCCAGGCACCTCGATTAGTT
CTCGAGCTTTTGGAGTACGTCGTCTTTAGGTTGGGGGGAGGGGTTTTATGCGATGGAGTTTCCCCACACT
GAGTGGGTGGAGACTGAAGTTAGGCCAGCTTGGCACTTGATGTAATTCTCCTTGGAATTTGCCCTTTTTG
AGTTTGGATCTTGGTTCATTCTCAAGCCTCAGACAGTGGTTCAAAGTTTTTTTCTTCCATTTCAGGTGTC
GTGACGTACGGCCACCATGGTCAGCAAGGGCGAGGAGGACAACGCCTCTCTCCCAGCGACACACGAGTTA
CACATCTTTGGCTCCATCAACGGTGTGGACTTCGACCTCGTGGGTCAGGGCACCGGCAATCCAAACGACG
GTTACGAGGAGCTCAACCTCAAGTCCACCAAGGGCGACCTCCAGTTCTCCCCCTGGATTCTGGTCCCTCA
TATCGGGTACGGCTTCCATCAGTACCTGCCCTACCCAGACGGGATGTCGCCTTTCCAGGCCGCCATGGTG
GACGGCTCCGGATACCAAGTCCATCGCACAATGCAGTTCGAAGACGGTGCCTCCCTTACTGTCAACTACC
GCTACACCTACGAGGGAAGCCACATCAAAGGAGAGGCCCAGGTCAAGGGGACTGGTTTCCCTGCCGACGG
TCCTGTCCTCACCAACTCGCTCACCGCTGCGGACTGGTGCAGGTCGAAGAAGACTTACCCCAACGACAAA
ACCATCATCAGTACCTTCAAGTGGAGTTACACCACTGGAAACGGCAAGCGCTACCGGAGCACTGCGCGGA
CCACCTACACCTTTGCCAAGCCAATGGCGGCCAACTATCTCAAGAACCAGCCGATGTACGTGTTCCGCAA
GACGGAGCTCAAGCACTCCAAGACCGAGCTCAACTTCAAGGAGTGGCAAAAGGCCTTTACCGACGTCATG
GGCATGGACGAGCTCTACAAGGGATCCGGCGCAACAAACTTCTCTCTGCTCAAACAAGCCGGCGACGTCG
AAGAGAATCCTGGGCCGATGGCCAAGTTGACCAGTGCCGTTCCGGTGCTCACCGCGCGCGACGTCGCCGG
AGCGGTCGAGTTCTGGACCGACCGGCTCGGGTTCTCCCGGGACTTCGTGGAGGACGACTTCGCCGGTGTG
GTCCGGGACGACGTGACCCTGTTCATCAGCGCGGTCCAGGACCAGGTGGTGCCGGACAACACCCTGGCCT
GGGTGTGGGTGCGCGGCCTGGACGAGCTGTACGCCGAGTGGTCGGAGGTCGTGTCCACGAACTTCCGGGA
CGCCTCCGGGCCGGCCATGACCGAGATCGGCGAGCAGCCGTGGGGGCGGGAGTTCGCCCTGCGCGACCCG
GCCGGCAACTGCGTGCACTTCGTGGCCGAGGAGCAGGACTGAACGCGTTAAGTCGACAATCAACCTCTGG
ATTACAAAATTTGTGAAAGATTGACTGGTATTCTTAACTATGTTGCTCCTTTTACGCTATGTGGATACGC
TGCTTTAATGCCTTTGTATCATGCTATTGCTTCCCGTATGGCTTTCATTTTCTCCTCCTTGTATAAATCC
TGGTTGCTGTCTCTTTATGAGGAGTTGTGGCCCGTTGTCAGGCAACGTGGCGTGGTGTGCACTGTGTTTG
CTGACGCAACCCCCACTGGTTGGGGCATTGCCACCACCTGTCAGCTCCTTTCCGGGACTTTCGCTTTCCC
CCTCCCTATTGCCACGGCGGAACTCATCGCCGCCTGCCTTGCCCGCTGCTGGACAGGGGCTCGGCTGTTG
GGCACTGACAATTCCGTGGTGTTGTCGGGGAAATCATCGTCCTTTCCTTGGCTGCTCGCCTGTGTTGCCA
CCTGGATTCTGCGCGGGACGTCCTTCTGCTACGTCCCTTCGGCCCTCAATCCAGCGGACCTTCCTTCCCG
CGGCCTGCTGCCGGCTCTGCGGCCTCTTCCGCGTCTTCGCCTTCGCCCTCAGACGAGTCGGATCTCCCTT
TGGGCCGCCTCCCCGCGTCGACTTTAAGACCAATGACTTACAAGGCAGCTGTAGATCTTAGCCACTTTTT
AAAAGAAAAGGGGGGACTGGAAGGGCTAATTCACTCCCAACGAAGACAAGATCTGCTTTTTGCTTGTACT
GGGTCTCTCTGGTTAGACCAGATCTGAGCCTGGGAGCTCTCTGGCTAACTAGGGAACCCACTGCTTAAGC
CTCAATAAAGCTTGCCTTGAGTGCTTCAAGTAGTGTGTGCCCGTCTGTTGTGTGACTCTGGTAACTAGAG
ATCCCTCAGACCCTTTTAGTCAGTGTGGAAAATCTCTAGCAGTACGTATAGTAGTTCATGTCATCTTATT
ATTCAGTATTTATAACTTGCAAAGAAATGAATATCAGAGAGTGAGAGGAACTTGTTTATTGCAGCTTATA
ATGGTTACAAATAAAGCAATAGCATCACAAATTTCACAAATAAAGCATTTTTTTCACTGCATTCTAGTTG
TGGTTTGTCCAAACTCATCAATGTATCTTATCATGTCTGGCTCTAGCTATCCCGCCCCTAACTCCGCCCA
TCCCGCCCCTAACTCCGCCCAGTTCCGCCCATTCTCCGCCCCATGGCTGACTAATTTTTTTTATTTATGC
AGAGGCCGAGGCCGCCTCGGCCTCTGAGCTATTCCAGAAGTAGTGAGGAGGCTTTTTTGGAGGCCTAGGG
ACGTACCCAATTCGCCCTATAGTGAGTCATATTACGCGCGCTCACTGGCCGTCGTTTTACAACGTCGTGA
CTGGGAAAACCCTGGCGTTACCCAACTTAATCGCCTTGCAGCACATCCCCCTTTCGCCAGCTGGCGTAAT
AGCGAAGAGGCCCGCACCGATCGCCCTTCCCAACAGTTGCGCAGCCTGAATGGCGAATGGG
[124 nt withheld, positions 5802-5925]
C
[91 nt withheld, positions 5927-6017]
A
[49 nt withheld, positions 6019-6067]
CCTTTGACGTTGGAGTCCACGTTCTTT
[37 nt withheld, positions 6095-6131]
ACCCTATCTCGGTCTATTCTTTTGATTTATAAGGGATTTTGCCGATTTCGGCCTATTGGTTAAAAAATGA
GCTGATTTAACAAAAATTTAACGCGAATTTTAACAAAATATTAACGCTTACAATTTAGGTGGCACTTTTC
GGGGAAATGTGCGCGGAACCCCTATTTGTTTATTTTTCTAAATACATTCAAATATGTATCCGCTCATGAG
ACAATAACCCTGATAAATGCTTCAATAATATTGAAAAAGGAAGAGTATGAGTATTCAACATTTCCGTGTC
GCCCTTATTCCCTTTTTTGCGGCATTTTGCCTTCCTGTTTTTGCTCACCCAGAAACGCTGGTGAAAGTAA
AAGATGCTGAAGATCAGTTGGGTGCACGAGTGGGTTACATCGAACTGGATCTCAACAGCGGTAAGATCCT
TGAGAGTTTTCGCCCCGAAGAACGTTTTCCAATGATGAGCACTTTTAAAGTTCTGCTATGTGGCGCGGTA
TTATCCCGTATTGACGCCGGGCAAGAGCAACTCGGTCGCCGCATACACTATTCTCAGAATGACTTGGTTG
AGTACTCACCAGTCACAGAAAAGCATCTTACGGATGGCATGACAGTAAGAGAATTATGCAGTGCTGCCAT
AACCATGAGTGATAACACTGCGGCCAACTTACTTCTGACAACGATCGGAGGACCGAAGGAGCTAACCGCT
TTTTTGCACAACATGGGGGATCATGTAACTCGCCTTGATCGTTGGGAACCGGAGCTGAATGAAGCCATAC
CAAACGACGAGCGTGACACCACGATGCCTGTAGCAATGGCAACAACGTTGCGCAAACTATTAACTGGCGA
ACTACTTACTCTAGCTTCCCGGCAACAATTAATAGACTGGATGGAGGCGGATAAAGTTGCAGGACCACTT
CTGCGCTCGGCCCTTCCGGCTGGCTGGTTTATTGCTGATAAATCTGGAGCCGGTGAGCGTGGGTCTCGCG
GTATCATTGCAGCACTGGGGCCAGATGGTAAGCCCTCCCGTATCGTAGTTATCTACACGACGGGGAGTCA
GGCAACTATGGATGAACGAAATAGACAGATCGCTGAGATAGGTGCCTCACTGATTAAGCATTGGTAACTG
TCAGACCAAGTTTACTCATATATACTTTAGATTGATTTAAAACTTCATTTTTAATTTAAAAGGATCTAGG
TGAAGATCCTTTTTGATAATCTCATGACCAAAATCCCTTAACGTGAGTTTTCGTTCCACTGAGCGTCAGA
CCCCGTAGAAAAGATCAAAGGATCTTCTTGAGATCCTTTTTTTCTGCGCGTAATCTGCTGCTTGCAAACA
AAAAAACCACCGCTACCAGCGGTGGTTTGTTTGCCGGATCAAGAGCTACCAACTCTTTTTCCGAAGGTAA
CTGGCTTCAGCAGAGCGCAGATACCAAATACTGTTCTTCTAGTGTAGCCGTAGTTAGGCCACCACTTCAA
GAACTCTGTAGCACCGCCTACATACCTCGCTCTGCTAATCCTGTTACCAGTGGCTGCTGCCAGTGGCGAT
AAGTCGTGTCTTACCGGGTTGGACTCAAGACGATAGTTACCGGATAAGGCGCAGCGGTCGGGCTGAACGG
GGGGTTCGTGCACACAGCCCAGCTTGGAGCGAACGACCTACACCGAACTGAGATACCTACAGCGTGAGCT
ATGAGAAAGCGCCACGCTTCCCGAAGGGAGAAAGGCGGACAGGTATCCGGTAAGCGGCAGGGTCGGAACA
GGAGAGCGCACGAGGGAGCTTCCAGGGGGAAACGCCTGGTATCTTTATAGTCCTGTCGGGTTTCGCCACC
TCTGACTTGAGCGTCGATTTTTGTGATGCTCGTCAGGGGGGCGGAGCCTATGGAAAAACGCCAGCAACGC
GGCCTTTTTACGGTTCCTGGCCTTTTGCTGGCCTTTTGCTCACATGTTCTTTCCTGCGTTATCCCCTGAT
TCTGTGGATAACCGTATTACCGCCTTTGAGTGAGCTGATACCGCTCGCCGCAGCCGAACGACCGAGCGCA
GCGAGTCAGTGAGCGAGGAAGCGGAAGAGCGCCCAATACGCAAACCGCCTCTCCCCGCGCGTTGGCCGAT
TCATTAATGCAGCTGACACGACAGGTTTCCCGACTGGAAAGCGGGCAGTGAGCGCAACGCAATTAATGTG
AGTTAGCTCACTCATTAGGCACCCCAGGCTTTACACTTTATGCTTCCGGCTCGTATGTTGTGTGGAATTG
TGAGCGGATAACAATTTCACACAGGAAACAGCTATGACCATGATTACGCCAAGCGCGCAATTAACCCTCA
CTAAAGGGAACAAAAGCTGGAGCTGCAAGC
